>Addgene plasmid #15322 | FLAG-ELL pBacPAK8 | addgene partial sequence | sequence record 21773 | 15322 with polyhedrin-F
TAATAAAAAAACCTATAAATACGGATCCCTGCAGGCCTATGCCAGACTACAAGGACGATGATGACAAGCT
CGACATGGCGGCGCTGAAGGAGGATAGGAGCTACGGGCTGTCGTGCGGGCGGGTTAGCGACGGCAGCAAG
GTGTCGGTGTTCCACGTGAAGCTCACCGACAGTGCCCTGAGGGCCTTCGAGAGCTACCGCGCCAGACAGG
ATTCTGTTTCACTGAGGCCATCTATCCGATTTCAAGGAAGCCAAGGGCACATCTCCATCCCCCAGCCTGA
CTGCCCCGCAGAGGCGCGGACGTTCTCCTTCTACCTCTCCAACATCGGCCGCGACAACCCCCAGGGCAGC
TTCGACTGCATCCAGCAGTATGTCTCCAGTCATGGGGAAGTTCACCTGGACTGCCTGGGCAGCATACAGG
ACAAGATCACGGTGTGTGCCACCGACGACTCCTACCAGAAGGCGCGGCAGAGCATGGCCCAGGCGGAGGA
GGAGACGCGGAGCCGAAGTGCCATTGTCATCAAGGCTGGAGGCCGCTACCTGGGCAAGAAGGTTCAGTTT
CGGAAACCAGCCCCAGGTGCAACAGACGCGGTGCCCTCCCGGAAGCGGGCAACCCCCATCAACTTGGCGA
GTGCCATCAGGAAGAGTGGTGCCAGTGCCGTGA
