[The description below was written by a language model from this plasmid's Addgene catalogue record.]
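Description:
FLAG-ELL pBacPAK8 is a baculovirus transfer plasmid built on the commercial pBacPAK8 backbone (about 5.5 kb without insert), designed for constructing recombinant baculoviruses that express a protein of interest in insect cells. The plasmid itself is maintained in E. coli under ampicillin selection; the record lists the copy number as unknown and includes no feature table, so the origin of replication, the promoter and the viral flanking sequences are not explicitly documented. Transfer vectors of this family generally place the insert downstream of a strong, very late baculoviral promoter (polyhedrin in pBacPAK8) between segments of viral genomic sequence. Co-introduction with baculovirus DNA into insect cells then allows homologous recombination to move the expression cassette into the viral genome.

The payload is the human ELL coding sequence (eleven-nineteen lysine-rich in leukemia, also known as ELL1 or MEN), an insert of roughly 1.9 kb encoding an RNA polymerase II elongation factor. It carries an N-terminal FLAG epitope, recorded as being supplied by the backbone, which allows immunodetection and anti-FLAG affinity purification of the expressed protein. The insert was placed by restriction cloning, with the 5′ SalI junction destroyed in the process and the 3′ KpnI site retained, so only the latter remains available for diagnostic or subcloning purposes.

The associated publication concerns ELL-associated factors 1 and 2 as positive regulators of ELL. The construct is therefore suited to producing recombinant FLAG-tagged ELL from baculovirus-infected insect cells for biochemical work on transcription elongation, though the record does not spell out a specific application.
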