Addgene plasmid #15322: FLAG-ELL pBacPAK8
Depositing lab: Joan Conaway & Ronald Conaway. Depositing organization: Stowers Institute for Medical Research. Publication: ELL-associated factors 1 and 2 are positive regulators of RNA polymerase II elongation factor ELL. Kong SE, Banks CA, Shilatifard A, Conaway JW, Conaway RC. Proc Natl Acad Sci U S A. 2005 Jul 19. 102(29):10094-8. 10.1073/pnas.0503017102 PubMed 16006523.
Backbone
  Vector backbone: pBacPAK8
  Backbone manufacturer: Clontech
  Backbone size w/o insert (bp): 5538
  Vector type: Baculovirus construction
Growth in bacteria
  Bacterial resistance: Ampicillin, 100 μg/mL
  Growth temperature: 37°C
  Growth strain: DH5alpha
  Copy number: Unknown
Gene/Insert
  Gene/Insert name: eleven nineteen lysine rich in leukemia (alt name: ELL)
  Species: H. sapiens (human)
  Insert size (bp): 1866
  Entrez Gene: ELL (a.k.a. C19orf17, ELL1, MEN, PPP1R68)
  Tag / fusion protein: FLAG (N terminal on backbone)
  Cloning method: Restriction Enzyme; 5′ cloning site Sal1 (destroyed during cloning); 3′ cloning site Kpn1 (not destroyed)
  Sequencing primers: 5′ Bac1; 3′ Bac2
Terms and licenses: Academic/Nonprofit Terms; Industry Terms: Not Available to Industry
How to cite: FLAG-ELL pBacPAK8 was a gift from Joan Conaway & Ronald Conaway (Addgene plasmid # 15322 ; http://n2t.net/addgene:15322 ; RRID:Addgene_15322)
